Addgene plasmid #10846: p3187 HPV-16 E2
Depositing lab: Peter Howley. Depositing organization: Harvard Medical School. Publication: Mapping and characterization of the interaction domains of human papillomavirus type 16 E1 and E2 proteins. Yasugi T, Benson JD, Sakai H, Vidal M, Howley PM. J Virol. 1997 Feb . 71(2):891-9. PubMed 8995605.
Backbone
  Vector backbone: pGEX-4T1
  Backbone manufacturer: Amersham
  Backbone size w/o insert (bp): 4969
  Vector type: Bacterial Expression
Growth in bacteria
  Bacterial resistance: Ampicillin, 100 μg/mL
  Growth temperature: 37°C
  Growth strain: DH5alpha
  Copy number: High Copy
Gene/Insert
  Gene/Insert name: HPV-16 E2 (alt name: E2)
  Species: Human papillomavirus
  GenBank ID: NP_041328
  Entrez Gene: E2 (a.k.a. HpV16gp4)
  Tag / fusion protein: GST (N terminal on backbone)
  Cloning method: Restriction Enzyme; 5′ cloning site BamHI* (not destroyed); 3′ cloning site Possibly EcoRI (not destroyed)
  Sequencing primers: 5′ pGEX5'
Terms and licenses: Academic/Nonprofit Terms; Industry Terms: Not Available to Industry
Depositor comments: HPV-16 E2 (aa1-365) from pJG4-5-derived plasmid. See author's map. *Note that Addgene's sequence and sequence we have received from requesting labs suggest that the cloning strategy described in the depositor map is not accurate. There is a BamHI site at the 5' of the insert and an EcoRI site at the 3' end.
How to cite: p3187 HPV-16 E2 was a gift from Peter Howley (Addgene plasmid # 10846 ; http://n2t.net/addgene:10846 ; RRID:Addgene_10846)
