[The description below was written by a language model from this plasmid's Addgene catalogue record and pLannotate feature annotations shown in this document.]
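Description:
p3187 HPV-16 E2 is a bacterial expression plasmid built on the pGEX-4T1 backbone for producing the human papillomavirus type 16 E2 protein as a fusion to glutathione S-transferase in E. coli. It replicates from a high-copy ColE1/pMB1-type origin and is selected with ampicillin through the β-lactamase gene and its own promoter. The sequenced plasmid is about 6.1 kb, consistent with the stated backbone plus an insert of roughly 1.1 kb.

The expression cassette consists of the hybrid tac promoter followed by a lac operator, then the Schistosoma japonicum GST coding sequence, and shortly downstream the E2 open reading frame, which the depositor describes as residues 1–365, i.e. the full-length protein, transferred from a pJG4-5-derived plasmid. GST therefore sits at the N terminus of E2. The plasmid carries its own lacI gene and promoter, so the lac repressor keeps the tac promoter off until it is relieved with IPTG, making expression inducible independently of the host strain's repressor level. Remaining annotations (lac promoter/operator, lacZα, and fragments of rop, bom and an MCS) are backbone remnants rather than functional parts of the design.

The record notes that the cloning strategy on the depositor's map does not match the sequencing data. The sequence shows a BamHI site at the 5′ end of the insert and an EcoRI site at the 3′ end. E2 regulates viral transcription and cooperates with E1 to initiate viral DNA replication, and the associated publication concerns mapping E1–E2 interaction domains, so this GST fusion is suited to purification on glutathione resin and to in vitro binding (pull-down) assays.
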