Features (pLannotate 1.2.2; 18 found; start..end, strand, type, name):
    183..211     +  promoter       tac promoter: strong E. coli promoter; hybrid between the trp and lac UV5 promoters
    219..235     +  protein_bind   lac operator: The lac repressor binds to the lac operator to inhibit transcription in E. coli. This inhibition can be relieved by adding lactose or isopropyl-β-D-thiogalactopyranoside (IPTG). lac repressor encoded by lacI
    258..911     +  CDS            GST26_SCHJA: Experimental evidence at protein level: Swiss-Prot protein existence level 1. GST isoenzymes appear to play a central role in the parasite detoxification system. Other functions are also suspected including a role in increasing the solubility of haematin in the parasite gut. From Schistosoma japonicum (Blood fluke).
    939..2033    +  CDS            E2: VE2_HPV16 - Experimental evidence at protein level: Swiss-Prot protein existence level 1. Plays a role in the initiation of viral DNA replication. A dimer of E2 interacts with a dimer of E1 in order to improve specificity of E1 DNA binding activity. Once the complex recognizes and binds DNA at specific sites, the E2 dimer is removed from DNA. E2 also regulates viral transcription through binding to the E2RE response element (5'-ACCNNNNNNGGT-3') present in multiple copies in the regulatory regions of the viral genome. Activates or represses transcription depending on E2RE's position with regard
   2042..2064    +  misc_feature   MCS (fragment): pBluescript multiple cloning site
   2084..2123    +  CDS            rop (fragment): Rop protein, which maintains plasmids at low copy number; rop
   2225..2265    +  misc_feature   bom (fragment): basis of mobility region from pBR322
   2370..2474    +  promoter       AmpR promoter: bla
   2475..3335    +  CDS            AmpR: β-lactamase; bla; confers resistance to ampicillin, carbenicillin, and related antibiotics
   3506..4094    +  rep_origin     ori: high-copy-number ColE1/pMB1/pBR322/pUC origin of replication
   4280..4331    -  misc_feature   bom (fragment): basis of mobility region from pBR322
   4338..4415    +  promoter       lacI promoter: lacI
   4416..5498    +  CDS            lacI: lac repressor; lacI; The lac repressor binds to the lac operator to inhibit transcription in E. coli. This inhibition can be relieved by adding lactose or isopropyl-β-D-thiogalactopyranoside (IPTG).
   5511..5532    +  protein_bind   CAP binding site: CAP binding activates transcription in the presence of cAMP. E. coli catabolite activator protein
   5547..5577    +  promoter       lac promoter: promoter for the E. coli lac operon
   5585..5601    +  protein_bind   lac operator: The lac repressor binds to the lac operator to inhibit transcription in E. coli. This inhibition can be relieved by adding lactose or isopropyl-β-D-thiogalactopyranoside (IPTG). lac repressor encoded by lacI
   5621..5794    +  CDS            lacZα: LacZα fragment of β-galactosidase; lacZ fragment
   6058..107     -  CDS            yciV (fragment) (across the origin): RNAAM_ECOLI - Also known as trpH From Escherichia coli (strain K12).
>Addgene plasmid #10846 | p3187 HPV-16 E2 | addgene full sequence | sequence record 443290 | Addgene NGS Result
AGCTTATCGACTGCACGGTGCACCAATGCTTCTGGCGTCAGGCAGCCATCGGAAGCTGTGGTATGGCTGT
GCAGGTCGTAAATCACTGCATAATTCGTGTCGCTCAAGGCGCACTCCCGTTCTGGATAATGTTTTTTGCG
CCGACATCATAACGGTTCTGGCAAATATTCTGAAATGAGCTGTTGACAATTAATCATCGGCTCGTATAAT
GTGTGGAATTGTGAGCGGATAACAATTTCACACAGGAAACAGTATTCATGTCCCCTATACTAGGTTATTG
GAAAATTAAGGGCCTTGTGCAACCCACTCGACTTCTTTTGGAATATCTTGAAGAAAAATATGAAGAGCAT
TTGTATGAGCGCGATGAAGGTGATAAATGGCGAAACAAAAAGTTTGAATTGGGTTTGGAGTTTCCCAATC
TTCCTTATTATATTGATGGTGATGTTAAATTAACACAGTCTATGGCCATCATACGTTATATAGCTGACAA
GCACAACATGTTGGGTGGTTGTCCAAAAGAGCGTGCAGAGATTTCAATGCTTGAAGGAGCGGTTTTGGAT
ATTAGATACGGTGTTTCGAGAATTGCATATAGTAAAGACTTTGAAACTCTCAAAGTTGATTTTCTTAGCA
AGCTACCTGAAATGCTGAAAATGTTCGAAGATCGTTTATGTCATAAAACATATTTAAATGGTGATCATGT
AACCCATCCTGACTTCATGTTGTATGACGCTCTTGATGTTGTTTTATACATGGACCCAATGTGCCTGGAT
GCGTTCCCAAAATTAGTTTGTTTTAAAAAACGTATTGAAGCTATCCCACAAATTGATAAGTACTTGAAAT
CCAGCAAGTATATAGCATGGCCTTTGCAGGGCTGGCAAGCCACGTTTGGTGGTGGCGACCATCCTCCAAA
ATCGGATCTGGTTCCGCGTGGATCCCCCATGGAGACTCTTTGCCAACGTTTAAATGTGTGTCAGGACAAA
ATACTAACACATTATGAAAATGATAGTACAGACCTACGTGACCATATAGACTATTGGAAACACATGCGCC
TAGAATGTGCTATTTATTACAAGGCCAGAGAAATGGGATTTAAACATATTAACCACCAGGTGGTGCCAAC
ACTGGCTGTATCAAAGAATAAAGCATTACAAGCAATTGAACTGCAACTAACGTTAGAAACAATATATAAC
TCACAATATAGTAATGAAAAGTGGACATTACAAGACGTTAGCCTTGAAGTGTATTTAACTGCACCAACAG
GATGTATAAAAAAACATGGATATACAGTGGAAGTGCAGTTTGATGGAGACATATGCAATACAATGCATTA
TACAAACTGGACACATATATATATTTGTGAAGAAGCATCAGTAACTGTGGTAGAGGGTCAAGTTGACTAT
TATGGTTTATATTATGTTCATGAAGGAATACGAACATATTTTGTGCAGTTTAAAGATGATGCAGAAAAAT
ATAGTAAAAATAAAGTATGGGAAGTTCATGCGGGTGGTCAGGTAATATTATGTCCTACATCTGTGTTTAG
CAGCAACGAAGTATCCTCTCCTGAAATTATTAGGCAGCACTTGGCCAACCACCCCGCCGCGACCCATACC
AAAGCCGTCGCCTTGGGCACCGAAGAAACACAGACGACTATCCAGCGACCAAGATCAGAGCCAGACACCG
GAAACCCCTGCCACACCACTAAGTTGTTGCACAGAGACTCAGTGGACAGTGCTCCAATCCTCACTGCATT
TAACAGCTCACACAAAGGACGGATTAACTGTAATAGTAACACTACACCCATAGTACATTTAAAAGGTGAT
GCTAATACTTTAAAATGTTTAAGATATAGATTTAAAAAGCATTGTACATTGTATACTGCAGTGTCGTCTA
CATGGCATTGGACAGGACATAATGTAAAACATAAAAGTGCAATTGTTACACTTACATATGATAGTGAATG
GCAACGTGACCAATTTTTGTCTCAAGTTAAAATACCAAAAACTATTACAGTGTCTACTGGATTTATGTCT
ATATGACATGAGATCCCCCGGGCTGCAGGAATTCATCGTGACTGACTGACGATCTGCCTCGCGCGTTTCG
GTGATGACGGTGAAAACCTCTGACACATGCAGCTCCCGGAGACGGTCACAGCTTGTCTGTAAGCGGATGC
CGGGAGCAGACAAGCCCGTCAGGGCGCGTCAGCGGGTGTTGGCGGGTGTCGGGGCGCAGCCATGACCCAG
TCACGTAGCGATAGCGGAGTGTATAATTCTTGAAGACGAAAGGGCCTCGTGATACGCCTATTTTTATAGG
TTAATGTCATGATAATAATGGTTTCTTAGACGTCAGGTGGCACTTTTCGGGGAAATGTGCGCGGAACCCC
TATTTGTTTATTTTTCTAAATACATTCAAATATGTATCCGCTCATGAGACAATAACCCTGATAAATGCTT
CAATAATATTGAAAAAGGAAGAGTATGAGTATTCAACATTTCCGTGTCGCCCTTATTCCCTTTTTTGCGG
CATTTTGCCTTCCTGTTTTTGCTCACCCAGAAACGCTGGTGAAAGTAAAAGATGCTGAAGATCAGTTGGG
TGCACGAGTGGGTTACATCGAACTGGATCTCAACAGCGGTAAGATCCTTGAGAGTTTTCGCCCCGAAGAA
CGTTTTCCAATGATGAGCACTTTTAAAGTTCTGCTATGTGGCGCGGTATTATCCCGTGTTGACGCCGGGC
AAGAGCAACTCGGTCGCCGCATACACTATTCTCAGAATGACTTGGTTGAGTACTCACCAGTCACAGAAAA
GCATCTTACGGATGGCATGACAGTAAGAGAATTATGCAGTGCTGCCATAACCATGAGTGATAACACTGCG
GCCAACTTACTTCTGACAACGATCGGAGGACCGAAGGAGCTAACCGCTTTTTTGCACAACATGGGGGATC
ATGTAACTCGCCTTGATCGTTGGGAACCGGAGCTGAATGAAGCCATACCAAACGACGAGCGTGACACCAC
GATGCCTGCAGCAATGGCAACAACGTTGCGCAAACTATTAACTGGCGAACTACTTACTCTAGCTTCCCGG
CAACAATTAATAGACTGGATGGAGGCGGATAAAGTTGCAGGACCACTTCTGCGCTCGGCCCTTCCGGCTG
GCTGGTTTATTGCTGATAAATCTGGAGCCGGTGAGCGTGGGTCTCGCGGTATCATTGCAGCACTGGGGCC
AGATGGTAAGCCCTCCCGTATCGTAGTTATCTACACGACGGGGAGTCAGGCAACTATGGATGAACGAAAT
AGACAGATCGCTGAGATAGGTGCCTCACTGATTAAGCATTGGTAACTGTCAGACCAAGTTTACTCATATA
TACTTTAGATTGATTTAAAACTTCATTTTTAATTTAAAAGGATCTAGGTGAAGATCCTTTTTGATAATCT
CATGACCAAAATCCCTTAACGTGAGTTTTCGTTCCACTGAGCGTCAGACCCCGTAGAAAAGATCAAAGGA
TCTTCTTGAGATCCTTTTTTTCTGCGCGTAATCTGCTGCTTGCAAACAAAAAAACCACCGCTACCAGCGG
TGGTTTGTTTGCCGGATCAAGAGCTACCAACTCTTTTTCCGAAGGTAACTGGCTTCAGCAGAGCGCAGAT
ACCAAATACTGTCCTTCTAGTGTAGCCGTAGTTAGGCCACCACTTCAAGAACTCTGTAGCACCGCCTACA
TACCTCGCTCTGCTAATCCTGTTACCAGTGGCTGCTGCCAGTGGCGATAAGTCGTGTCTTACCGGGTTGG
ACTCAAGACGATAGTTACCGGATAAGGCGCAGCGGTCGGGCTGAACGGGGGGTTCGTGCACACAGCCCAG
CTTGGAGCGAACGACCTACACCGAACTGAGATACCTACAGCGTGAGCTATGAGAAAGCGCCACGCTTCCC
GAAGGGAGAAAGGCGGACAGGTATCCGGTAAGCGGCAGGGTCGGAACAGGAGAGCGCACGAGGGAGCTTC
CAGGGGGAAACGCCTGGTATCTTTATAGTCCTGTCGGGTTTCGCCACCTCTGACTTGAGCGTCGATTTTT
GTGATGCTCGTCAGGGGGGCGGAGCCTATGGAAAAACGCCAGCAACGCGGCCTTTTTACGGTTCCTGGCC
TTTTGCTGGCCTTTTGCTCACATGTTCTTTCCTGCGTTATCCCCTGATTCTGTGGATAACCGTATTACCG
CCTTTGAGTGAGCTGATACCGCTCGCCGCAGCCGAACGACCGAGCGCAGCGAGTCAGTGAGCGAGGAAGC
GGAAGAGCGCCTGATGCGGTATTTTCTCCTTACGCATCTGTGCGGTATTTCACACCGCATAAATTCCGAC
ACCATCGAATGGCGCAAAACCTTTCGCGGTATGGCATGATAGCGCCCGGAAGAGAGTCAATTCAGGGTGG
TGAATGTGAAACCAGTAACGTTATACGATGTCGCAGAGTATGCCGGTGTCTCTTATCAGACCGTTTCCCG
CGTGGTGAACCAGGCCAGCCACGTTTCTGCGAAAACGCGGGAAAAAGTGGAAGCGGCGATGGCGGAGCTG
AATTACATTCCCAACCGCGTGGCACAACAACTGGCGGGCAAACAGTCGTTGCTGATTGGCGTTGCCACCT
CCAGTCTGGCCCTGCACGCGCCGTCGCAAATTGTCGCGGCGATTAAATCTCGCGCCGATCAACTGGGTGC
CAGCGTGGTGGTGTCGATGGTAGAACGAAGCGGCGTCGAAGCCTGTAAAGCGGCGGTGCACAATCTTCTC
GCGCAACGCGTCAGTGGGCTGATCATTAACTATCCGCTGGATGACCAGGATGCCATTGCTGTGGAAGCTG
CCTGCACTAATGTTCCGGCGTTATTTCTTGATGTCTCTGACCAGACACCCATCAACAGTATTATTTTCTC
CCATGAAGACGGTACGCGACTGGGCGTGGAGCATCTGGTCGCATTGGGTCACCAGCAAATCGCGCTGTTA
GCGGGCCCATTAAGTTCTGTCTCGGCGCGTCTGCGTCTGGCTGGCTGGCATAAATATCTCACTCGCAATC
AAATTCAGCCGATAGCGGAACGGGAAGGCGACTGGAGTGCCATGTCCGGTTTTCAACAAACCATGCAAAT
GCTGAATGAGGGCATCGTTCCCACTGCGATGCTGGTTGCCAACGATCAGATGGCGCTGGGCGCAATGCGC
GCCATTACCGAGTCCGGGCTGCGCGTTGGTGCGGATATCTCGGTAGTGGGATACGACGATACCGAAGACA
GCTCATGTTATATCCCGCCGTTAACCACCATCAAACAGGATTTTCGCCTGCTGGGGCAAACCAGCGTGGA
CCGCTTGCTGCAACTCTCTCAGGGCCAGGCGGTGAAGGGCAATCAGCTGTTGCCCGTCTCACTGGTGAAA
AGAAAAACCACCCTGGCGCCCAATACGCAAACCGCCTCTCCCCGCGCGTTGGCCGATTCATTAATGCAGC
TGGCACGACAGGTTTCCCGACTGGAAAGCGGGCAGTGAGCGCAACGCAATTAATGTAAGTTAGCTCACTC
ATTAGGCACCCCAGGCTTTACACTTTATGCTTCCGGCTCGTATGTTGTGTGGAATTGTGAGCGGATAACA
ATTTCACACAGGAAACAGCTATGACCATGATTACGGATTCACTGGCCGTCGTTTTACAACGTCGTGACTG
GGAAAACCCTGGCGTTACCCAACTTAATCGCCTTGCAGCACATCCCCCTTTCGCCAGCTGGCGTAATAGC
GAAGAGGCCCGCACCGATCGCCCTTCCCAACAGTTGCGCAGCCTGAATGGCGAATGGCGCTTTGCCTGGT
TTCCGGCACCAGAAGCGGTGCCGGAAAGCTGGCTGGAGTGCGATCTTCCTGAGGCCGATACTGTCGTCGT
CCCCTCAAACTGGCAGATGCACGGTTACGATGCGCCCATCTACACCAACGTGACCTATCCCATTACGGTC
AATCCGCCGTTTGTTCCCACGGAGAATCCGACGGGTTGTTACTCGCTCACATTTAATGTTGATGAAAGCT
GGCTACAGGAAGGCCAGACGCGAATTATTTTTGATGGCGTTGGAATT
