>Addgene plasmid #10846 | p3187 HPV-16 E2 | addgene partial sequence | sequence record 17836 | 10846 with pGEX5'
GGATCCCCCATGGAGACTCTTTGCCAACGTTTAAATGTGTGTCAGGACAAAATACTAACACATTATGAAA
ATGATAGTACAGACCTACGTGACCATATAGACTATTGGAAACACATGCGCCTAGAATGTGCTATTTATTA
CAAGGCCAGAGAAATGGGATTTAAACATATTAACCACCAGGTGGTGCCAACACTGGCTGTATCAAAGAAT
AAAGCATTACAAGCAATTGAACTGCAACTAACGTTAGAAACAATATATAACTCACAATATAGTAATGAAA
AGTGGACATTACAAGACGTTAGCCTTGAAGTGTATTTAACTGCACCAACAGGATGTATAAAAAAACATGG
ATATACAGTGGAAGTGCAGTTTGATGGAGACATATGCAATACAATGCATTATACAAACTGGACACATATA
TATATTTGTGAAGAAGCATCAGTAACTGTGGTAGAGGGTCAAGTTGACTATTATGGTTTATATTATGTTC
ATGAAGGAATACGAACATATTTTGTGCAGTTTAAAGATGATGCAGAAAAATATAGTAAAAATAAAGTATG
GGAAGTTCATGCGGGTGGTCAGGTAATATTATGTCCTACATCTGTGTTTAGCAGCAACGAAGTATCCTCT
CCTGAAATTATTAGGCAGCACTTGGCCAACCACCCCGCCGCGACCCATACCAAAGCCGTCGCCTTGGGCA
CCGAAGAAACACAGACGACTATCCAGCGACCAAGATCAGAGCCAGACACCGGAAACCCCTGCCACACCAC
TAAGTTGTTGCACAGAGACTCAGTGGACAGTGCTCCAATCCTCACTGCATTTAACAGCTCACACA
